>Addgene plasmid #117979 | pET28a-SdrG_N2N3-B1-B2-HIS-ybbr | depositor full sequence | sequence record 222855 | pET28a-SdrG_N2N3-B1-B2-HIS-ybbr sequence 6983 bps
TGGCGAATGGG
[124 nt withheld, positions 12-135]
C
[91 nt withheld, positions 137-227]
A
[49 nt withheld, positions 229-277]
CCTTTGACGTTGGAGTCCACGTTCTTT
[37 nt withheld, positions 305-341]
ACCCTATCTCGGTCTATTCTTTTGATTTATAAGGGATTTTGCCGATTTCGGCCTATTGGTTAAAAAATGA
GCTGATTTAACAAAAATTTAACGCGAATTTTAACAAAATATTAACGTTTACAATTTCAGGTGGCACTTTT
CGGGGAAATGTGCGCGGAACCCCTATTTGTTTATTTTTCTAAATACATTCAAATATGTATCCGCTCATGA
ATTAATTCTTAGAAAAACTCATCGAGCATCAAATGAAACTGCAATTTATTCATATCAGGATTATCAATAC
CATATTTTTGAAAAAGCCGTTTCTGTAATGAAGGAGAAAACTCACCGAGGCAGTTCCATAGGATGGCAAG
ATCCTGGTATCGGTCTGCGATTCCGACTCGTCCAACATCAATACAACCTATTAATTTCCCCTCGTCAAAA
ATAAGGTTATCAAGTGAGAAATCACCATGAGTGACGACTGAATCCGGTGAGAATGGCAAAAGTTTATGCA
TTTCTTTCCAGACTTGTTCAACAGGCCAGCCATTACGCTCGTCATCAAAATCACTCGCATCAACCAAACC
GTTATTCATTCGTGATTGCGCCTGAGCGAGACGAAATACGCGATCGCTGTTAAAAGGACAATTACAAACA
GGAATCGAATGCAACCGGCGCAGGAACACTGCCAGCGCATCAACAATATTTTCACCTGAATCAGGATATT
CTTCTAATACCTGGAATGCTGTTTTCCCGGGGATCGCAGTGGTGAGTAACCATGCATCATCAGGAGTACG
GATAAAATGCTTGATGGTCGGAAGAGGCATAAATTCCGTCAGCCAGTTTAGTCTGACCATCTCATCTGTA
ACATCATTGGCAACGCTACCTTTGCCATGTTTCAGAAACAACTCTGGCGCATCGGGCTTCCCATACAATC
GATAGATTGTCGCACCTGATTGCCCGACATTATCGCGAGCCCATTTATACCCATATAAATCAGCATCCAT
GTTGGAATTTAATCGCGGCCTAGAGCAAGACGTTTCCCGTTGAATATGGCTCATAACACCCCTTGTATTA
CTGTTTATGTAAGCAGACAGTTTTATTGTTCATGACCAAAATCCCTTAACGTGAGTTTTCGTTCCACTGA
GCGTCAGACCCCGTAGAAAAGATCAAAGGATCTTCTTGAGATCCTTTTTTTCTGCGCGTAATCTGCTGCT
TGCAAACAAAAAAACCACCGCTACCAGCGGTGGTTTGTTTGCCGGATCAAGAGCTACCAACTCTTTTTCC
GAAGGTAACTGGCTTCAGCAGAGCGCAGATACCAAATACTGTCCTTCTAGTGTAGCCGTAGTTAGGCCAC
CACTTCAAGAACTCTGTAGCACCGCCTACATACCTCGCTCTGCTAATCCTGTTACCAGTGGCTGCTGCCA
GTGGCGATAAGTCGTGTCTTACCGGGTTGGACTCAAGACGATAGTTACCGGATAAGGCGCAGCGGTCGGG
CTGAACGGGGGGTTCGTGCACACAGCCCAGCTTGGAGCGAACGACCTACACCGAACTGAGATACCTACAG
CGTGAGCTATGAGAAAGCGCCACGCTTCCCGAAGGGAGAAAGGCGGACAGGTATCCGGTAAGCGGCAGGG
TCGGAACAGGAGAGCGCACGAGGGAGCTTCCAGGGGGAAACGCCTGGTATCTTTATAGTCCTGTCGGGTT
TCGCCACCTCTGACTTGAGCGTCGATTTTTGTGATGCTCGTCAGGGGGGCGGAGCCTATGGAAAAACGCC
AGCAACGCGGCCTTTTTACGGTTCCTGGCCTTTTGCTGGCCTTTTGCTCACATGTTCTTTCCTGCGTTAT
CCCCTGATTCTGTGGATAACCGTATTACCGCCTTTGAGTGAGCTGATACCGCTCGCCGCAGCCGAACGAC
CGAGCGCAGCGAGTCAGTGAGCGAGGAAGCGGAAGAGCGCCTGATGCGGTATTTTCTCCTTACGCATCTG
TGCGGTATTTCACACCGCATATATGGTGCACTCTCAGTACAATCTGCTCTGATGCCGCATAGTTAAGCCA
GTATACACTCCGCTATCGCTACGTGACTGGGTCATGGCTGCGCCCCGACACCCGCCAACACCCGCTGACG
CGCCCTGACGGGCTTGTCTGCTCCCGGCATCCGCTTACAGACAAGCTGTGACCGTCTCCGGGAGCTGCAT
GTGTCAGAGGTTTTCACCGTCATCACCGAAACGCGCGAGGCAGCTGCGGTAAAGCTCATCAGCGTGGTCG
TGAAGCGATTCACAGATGTCTGCCTGTTCATCCGCGTCCAGCTCGTTGAGTTTCTCCAGAAGCGTTAATG
TCTGGCTTCTGATAAAGCGGGCCATGTTAAGGGCGGTTTTTTCCTGTTTGGTCACTGATGCCTCCGTGTA
AGGGGGATTTCTGTTCATGGGGGTAATGATACCGATGAAACGAGAGAGGATGCTCACGATACGGGTTACT
GATGATGAACATGCCCGGTTACTGGAACGTTGTGAGGGTAAACAACTGGCGGTATGGATGCGGCGGGACC
AGAGAAAAATCACTCAGGGTCAATGCCAGCGCTTCGTTAATACAGATGTAGGTGTTCCACAGGGTAGCCA
GCAGCATCCTGCGATGCAGATCCGGAACATAATGGTGCAGGGCGCTGACTTCCGCGTTTCCAGACTTTAC
GAAACACGGAAACCGAAGACCATTCATGTTGTTGCTCAGGTCGCAGACGTTTTGCAGCAGCAGTCGCTTC
ACGTTCGCTCGCGTATCGGTGATTCATTCTGCTAACCAGTAAGGCAACCCCGCCAGCCTAGCCGGGTCCT
CAACGACAGGAGCACGATCATGCGCACCCGTGGGGCCGCCATGCCGGCGATAATGGCCTGCTTCTCGCCG
AAACGTTTGGTGGCGGGACCAGTGACGAAGGCTTGAGCGAGGGCGTGCAAGATTCCGAATACCGCAAGCG
ACAGGCCGATCATCGTCGCGCTCCAGCGAAAGCGGTCCTCGCCGAAAATGACCCAGAGCGCTGCCGGCAC
CTGTCCTACGAGTTGCATGATAAAGAAGACAGTCATAAGTGCGGCGACGATAGTCATGCCCCGCGCCCAC
CGGAAGGAGCTGACTGGGTTGAAGGCTCTCAAGGGCATCGGTCGAGATCCCGGTGCCTAATGAGTGAGCT
AACTTACATTAATTGCGTTGCGCTCACTGCCCGCTTTCCAGTCGGGAAACCTGTCGTGCCAGCTGCATTA
ATGAATCGGCCAACGCGCGGGGAGAGGCGGTTTGCGTATTGGGCGCCAGGGTGGTTTTTCTTTTCACCAG
TGAGACGGGCAACAGCTGATTGCCCTTCACCGCCTGGCCCTGAGAGAGTTGCAGCAAGCGGTCCACGCTG
GTTTGCCCCAGCAGGCGAAAATCCTGTTTGATGGTGGTTAACGGCGGGATATAACATGAGCTGTCTTCGG
TATCGTCGTATCCCACTACCGAGATATCCGCACCAACGCGCAGCCCGGACTCGGTAATGGCGCGCATTGC
GCCCAGCGCCATCTGATCGTTGGCAACCAGCATCGCAGTGGGAACGATGCCCTCATTCAGCATTTGCATG
GTTTGTTGAAAACCGGACATGGCACTCCAGTCGCCTTCCCGTTCCGCTATCGGCTGAATTTGATTGCGAG
TGAGATATTTATGCCAGCCAGCCAGACGCAGACGCGCCGAGACAGAACTTAATGGGCCCGCTAACAGCGC
GATTTGCTGGTGACCCAATGCGACCAGATGCTCCACGCCCAGTCGCGTACCGTCTTCATGGGAGAAAATA
ATACTGTTGATGGGTGTCTGGTCAGAGACATCAAGAAATAACGCCGGAACATTAGTGCAGGCAGCTTCCA
CAGCAATGGCATCCTGGTCATCCAGCGGATAGTTAATGATCAGCCCACTGACGCGTTGCGCGAGAAGATT
GTGCACCGCCGCTTTACAGGCTTCGACGCCGCTTCGTTCTACCATCGACACCACCACGCTGGCACCCAGT
TGATCGGCGCGAGATTTAATCGCCGCGACAATTTGCGACGGCGCGTGCAGGGCCAGACTGGAGGTGGCAA
CGCCAATCAGCAACGACTGTTTGCCCGCCAGTTGTTGTGCCACGCGGTTGGGAATGTAATTCAGCTCCGC
CATCGCCGCTTCCACTTTTTCCCGCGTTTTCGCAGAAACGTGGCTGGCCTGGTTCACCACGCGGGAAACG
GTCTGATAAGAGACACCGGCATACTCTGCGACATCGTATAACGTTACTGGTTTCACATTCACCACCCTGA
ATTGACTCTCTTCCGGGCGCTATCATGCCATACCGCGAAAGGTTTTGCGCCATTCGATGGTGTCCGGGAT
CTCGACGCTCTCCCTTATGCGACTCCTGCATTAGGAAGCAGCCCAGTAGTAGGTTGAGGCCGTTGAGCAC
CGCCGCCGCAAGGAATGGTGCATGCAAGGAGATGGCGCCCAACAGTCCCCCGGCCACGGGGCCTGCCACC
ATACCCACGCCGAAACAAGCGCTCATGAGCCCGAAGTGGCGAGCCCGATCTTCCCCATCGGTGATGTCGG
CGATATAGGCGCCAGCAACCGCACCTGTGGCGCCGGTGATGCCGGCCACGATGCGTCCGGCGTAGAGGAT
CGAGATCTCGATCCCGCGAAATTAATACGACTCACTATAGGGGAATTGTGAGCGGATAACAATTCCCCTG
TAGAAATAATTTTGTTTAACTTTAAGAAGGAGATATACATATGGGTACCGAACAGGGTAGCAATGTGAAC
CATCTGATTAAAGTTACCGATCAGAGCATTACCGAAGGCTATGATGATAGTGATGGTATCATTAAAGCAC
ACGATGCCGAAAACCTGATTTATGATGTTACCTTTGAGGTGGATGATAAAGTGAAAAGCGGTGATACCAT
GACCGTGAACATTGATAAAAACACCGTTCCGAGCGATCTGACCGATAGCTTTGCAATTCCGAAAATCAAA
GATAACAGCGGTGAAATTATTGCCACCGGCACCTATGATAATACCAACAAACAAATCACCTACACCTTCA
CCGATTACGTGGATAAATACGAAAACATCAAAGCCCATCTGAAACTGACCAGCTATATCGATAAAAGCAA
AGTGCCGAACAACAACACCAAACTGGATGTTGAGTATAAAACCGCACTGAGCAGCGTGAATAAAACCATT
ACCGTTGAATATCAGAAACCGAACGAAAATCGTACCGCAAATCTGCAGAGCATGTTTACCAATATCGATA
CCAAAAATCATACCGTCGAACAGACCATTTATATCAATCCGCTGCGTTATAGCGCCAAAGAAACCAATGT
GAATATTAGCGGCAATGGTGATGAAGGCAGCACCATTATTGATGATAGCACCATCATCAAAGTGTACAAA
GTGGGCGATAATCAGAATCTGCCGGATAGCAATCGCATCTATGATTACAGCGAATATGAAGATGTGACCA
ACGATGATTATGCACAGCTGGGTAATAATAACGACGTGAATATCAACTTCGGCAATATTGATAGCCCGTA
TATTATCAAAGTGATCAGCAAATACGACCCGAACAAAGATGATTACACCACCATTCAGCAGACCGTTACC
ATGCAGACCACCATTAATGAATATACCGGTGAATTTCGTACCGCCAGCTATGATAACACAATTGCATTTA
GCACCAGCAGCGGTCAGGGTCAGGGTGATCTGCCTCCGGAAAAAACCTATAAAATCGGTGATTATGTGTG
GGAGGATGTGGATAAAGATGGCATTCAGAATACCAACGATAACGAAAAACCGCTGAGCAATGTTCTGGTT
ACCCTGACCTATCCGGATGGCACCAGCAAAAGCGTTCGTACCGATGAAGAAGGTAAATATCAGTTTGATG
GCCTGAAAAATGGCCTGACCTACAAAATCACCTTTGAAACACCGGAAGGTTATACCCCGACCCTGAAACA
TAGCGGCACCAATCCGGCACTGGATAGCGAAGGTAATAGCGTTTGGGTTACAATTAATGGCCAGGATGAT
ATGACCATTGATAGCGGCTTTTATCAGACCCCGAAATATAGCCTGGGTAACTATGTTTGGTATGACACCA
ATAAAGACGGTATCCAGGGTGATGATGAAAAAGGTATTAGCGGTGTTAAAGTGACGCTGAAAGATGAAAA
CGGCAACATTATTAGTACCACCACCACCGATGAAAATGGGAAATACCAATTCGACAATCTGAACAGCGGT
AACTATATCGTGCATTTTGATAAACCGAGCGGTATGACCCAGACCACAACCGATAGCGGTGATGACGATG
AACAGGATGCAGATGGTGAAGAAGTTCACGTTACCATTACAGATCACGATGATTTCAGCATCGATAACGG
CTATTATGATGATGACAGCGAGCTCAAGCTTCCTAGGTCTAGGCACCACCACCACCACCACGGATCCCTG
GAAGTTCTGTTCCAGGGTCCGGACTCTCTGGAATTCATCGCTTCTAAACTGGCTTAACTCGAGTAAGATC
CGGCTGCTAACAAAGCCCGAAAGGAAGCTGAGTTGGCTGCTGCCACCGCTGAGCAATAACTAGCATAACC
CCTTGGGGCCTCTAAACGGGTCTTGAGGGGTTTTTTGCTGAAAGGAGGAACTATATCCGGAT
Features (pLannotate 1.2.2; 19 found; start..end, strand, type, name):
     12..467     +  rep_origin     f1 ori (sequence partly withheld): f1 bacteriophage origin of replication; arrow indicates direction of (+) strand synthesis
    494..551     +  promoter       AmpR promoter (fragment): bla
    560..1375    -  CDS            KanR: aminoglycoside phosphotransferase; aph(3')-Ia; confers resistance to kanamycin in bacteria or G418 (Geneticin®) in eukaryotes
   1497..2085    +  rep_origin     ori: high-copy-number ColE1/pMB1/pBR322/pUC origin of replication
   2271..2413    -  misc_feature   bom: basis of mobility region from pBR322
   2515..2706    -  CDS            rop: Rop protein, which maintains plasmids at low copy number; rop
   2723..3103    +  CDS            YPB1_ECOLX: Protein predicted: Swiss-Prot protein existence level 4. From Escherichia coli.
   3175..3466    -  CDS            TcR (fragment): tetracycline efflux protein; tet; confers resistance to tetracycline
   3481..3502    -  protein_bind   CAP binding site: CAP binding activates transcription in the presence of cAMP. E. coli catabolite activator protein
   3515..4597    -  CDS            lacI: lac repressor; lacI; The lac repressor binds to the lac operator to inhibit transcription in E. coli. This inhibition can be relieved by adding lactose or isopropyl-β-D-thiogalactopyranoside (IPTG).
   4598..4675    -  promoter       lacI promoter: lacI
   4683..4962    -  CDS            TcR (fragment): tetracycline efflux protein; tet; confers resistance to tetracycline
   4984..5002    +  promoter       T7 promoter: promoter for bacteriophage T7 RNA polymerase
   5003..5027    +  protein_bind   lac operator: The lac repressor binds to the lac operator to inhibit transcription in E. coli. This inhibition can be relieved by adding lactose or isopropyl-β-D-thiogalactopyranoside (IPTG). lac repressor encoded by lacI
   5042..5064    +  RBS            RBS: efficient ribosome binding site from bacteriophage T7 gene 10 (Olins and Rangwala, 1989)
   5069..6730    +  CDS            sdrG (fragment): SDRG_STAEP - Experimental evidence at protein level: Swiss-Prot protein existence level 1. Binds to the N-terminus of the B beta-chain of human fibrinogen and thereby interferes with thrombin cleavage and release of fibrinopeptide B, thus interfering with fibrin clot formation. This may hinder host defense against microbial infections. From Staphylococcus epidermidis.
   6755..6772    +  CDS            9xHis (fragment): 9xHis affinity tag
   6854..6903    +  CDS            SET1 (fragment): solubility-enhancement tag derived from T7 phage gene 10B
   6911..6958    +  terminator     T7 terminator: transcription terminator for bacteriophage T7 RNA polymerase
