>Addgene plasmid #117979 | pET28a-SdrG_N2N3-B1-B2-HIS-ybbr | addgene full sequence | sequence record 227008 | Addgene NGS Result
GCCAGCAACCGCACCTGTGGCGCCGGTGATGCCGGCCACGATGCGTCCGGCGTAGAGGATCGAGATCTCG
ATCCCGCGAAATTAATACGACTCACTATAGGGGAATTGTGAGCGGATAACAATTCCCCTGTAGAAATAAT
TTTGTTTAACTTTAAGAAGGAGATATACATATGGGTACCGAACAGGGTAGCAATGTGAACCATCTGATTA
AAGTTACCGATCAGAGCATTACCGAAGGCTATGATGATAGTGATGGTATCATTAAAGCACACGATGCCGA
AAACCTGATTTATGATGTTACCTTTGAGGTGGATGATAAAGTGAAAAGCGGTGATACCATGACCGTGAAC
ATTGATAAAAACACCGTTCCGAGCGATCTGACCGATAGCTTTGCAATTCCGAAAATCAAAGATAACAGCG
GTGAAATTATTGCCACCGGCACCTATGATAATACCAACAAACAAATCACCTACACCTTCACCGATTACGT
GGATAAATACGAAAACATCAAAGCCCATCTGAAACTGACCAGCTATATCGATAAAAGCAAAGTGCCGAAC
AACAACACCAAACTGGATGTTGAGTATAAAACCGCACTGAGCAGCGTGAATAAAACCATTACCGTTGAAT
ATCAGAAACCGAACGAAAATCGTACCGCAAATCTGCAGAGCATGTTTACCAATATCGATACCAAAAATCA
TACCGTCGAACAGACCATTTATATCAATCCGCTGCGTTATAGCGCCAAAGAAACCAATGTGAATATTAGC
GGCAATGGTGATGAAGGCAGCACCATTATTGATGATAGCACCATCATCAAAGTGTACAAAGTGGGCGATA
ATCAGAATCTGCCGGATAGCAATCGCATCTATGATTACAGCGAATATGAAGATGTGACCAACGATGATTA
TGCACAGCTGGGTAATAATAACGACGTGAATATCAACTTCGGCAATATTGATAGCCCGTATATTATCAAA
GTGATCAGCAAATACGACCCGAACAAAGATGATTACACCACCATTCAGCAGACCGTTACCATGCAGACCA
CCATTAATGAATATACCGGTGAATTTCGTACCGCCAGCTATGATAACACAATTGCATTTAGCACCAGCAG
CGGTCAGGGTCAGGGTGATCTGCCTCCGGAAAAAACCTATAAAATCGGTGATTATGTGTGGGAGGATGTG
GATAAAGATGGCATTCAGAATACCAACGATAACGAAAAACCGCTGAGCAATGTTCTGGTTACCCTGACCT
ATCCGGATGGCACCAGCAAAAGCGTTCGTACCGATGAAGAAGGTAAATATCAGTTTGATGGCCTGAAAAA
TGGCCTGACCTACAAAATCACCTTTGAAACACCGGAAGGTTATACCCCGACCCTGAAACATAGCGGCACC
AATCCGGCACTGGATAGCGAAGGTAATAGCGTTTGGGTTACAATTAATGGCCAGGATGATATGACCATTG
ATAGCGGCTTTTATCAGACCCCGAAATATAGCCTGGGTAACTATGTTTGGTATGACACCAATAAAGACGG
TATCCAGGGTGATGATGAAAAAGGTATTAGCGGTGTTAAAGTGACGCTGAAAGATGAAAACGGCAACATT
ATTAGTACCACCACCACCGATGAAAATGGGAAATACCAATTCGACAATCTGAACAGCGGTAACTATATCG
TGCATTTTGATAAACCGAGCGGTATGACCCAGACCACAACCGATAGCGGTGATGACGATGAACAGGATGC
AGATGGTGAAGAAGTTCACGTTACCATTACAGATCACGATGATTTCAGCATCGATAACGGCTATTATGAT
GATGACAGCGAGCTCAAGCTTCCTAGGTCTAGGCACCACCACCACCACCACGGATCCCTGGAAGTTCTGT
TCCAGGGTCCGGACTCTCTGGAATTCATCGCTTCTAAACTGGCTTAACTCGAGTAAGATCCGGCTGCTAA
CAAAGCCCGAAAGGAAGCTGAGTTGGCTGCTGCCACCGCTGAGCAATAACTAGCATAACCCCTTGGGGCC
TCTAAACGGGTCTTGAGGGGTTTTTTGCTGAAAGGAGGAACTATATCCGGATTGGCGAATGGG
[124 nt withheld, positions 2094-2217]
C
[91 nt withheld, positions 2219-2309]
A
[49 nt withheld, positions 2311-2359]
CCTTTGACGTTGGAGTCCACGTTCTTT
[37 nt withheld, positions 2387-2423]
ACCCTATCTCGGTCTATTCTTTTGATTTATAAGGGATTTTGCCGATTTCGGCCTATTGGTTAAAAAATGA
GCTGATTTAACAAAAATTTAACGCGAATTTTAACAAAATATTAACGCTTACAATTTAGGTGGCACTTTTC
GGGGAAATGTGCGCGGAACCCCTATTTGTTTATTTTTCTAAATACATTCAAATATGTATCCGCTCATGAA
TTAATTCTTAGAAAAACTCATCGAGCATCAAATGAAACTGCAATTTATTCATATCAGGATTATCAATACC
ATATTTTTGAAAAAGCCGTTTCTGTAATGAAGGAGAAAACTCACCGAGGCAGTTCCATAGGATGGCAAGA
TCCTGGTATCGGTCTGCGATTCCGACTCGTCCAACATCAATACAACCTATTAATTTCCCCTCGTCAAAAA
TAAGGTTATCAAGTGAGAAATCACCATGAGTGACGACTGAATCCGGTGAGAATGGCAAAAGTTTATGCAT
TTCTTTCCAGACTTGTTCAACAGGCCAGCCATTACGCTCGTCATCAAAATCACTCGCATCAACCAAACCG
TTATTCATTCGTGATTGCGCCTGAGCGAGACGAAATACGCGATCGCTGTTAAAAGGACAATTACAAACAG
GAATCGAATGCAACCGGCGCAGGAACACTGCCAGCGCATCAACAATATTTTCACCTGAATCAGGATATTC
TTCTAATACCTGGAATGCTGTTTTCCCGGGGATCGCAGTGGTGAGTAACCATGCATCATCAGGAGTACGG
ATAAAATGCTTGATGGTCGGAAGAGGCATAAATTCCGTCAGCCAGTTTAGTCTGACCATCTCATCTGTAA
CATCATTGGCAACGCTACCTTTGCCATGTTTCAGAAACAACTCTGGCGCATCGGGCTTCCCATACAATCG
ATAGATTGTCGCACCTGATTGCCCGACATTATCGCGAGCCCATTTATACCCATATAAATCAGCATCCATG
TTGGAATTTAATCGCGGCCTAGAGCAAGACGTTTCCCGTTGAATATGGCTCATAACACCCCTTGTATTAC
TGTTTATGTAAGCAGACAGTTTTATTGTTCATGACCAAAATCCCTTAACGTGAGTTTTCGTTCCACTGAG
CGTCAGACCCCGTAGAAAAGATCAAAGGATCTTCTTGAGATCCTTTTTTTCTGCGCGTAATCTGCTGCTT
GCAAACAAAAAAACCACCGCTACCAGCGGTGGTTTGTTTGCCGGATCAAGAGCTACCAACTCTTTTTCCG
AAGGTAACTGGCTTCAGCAGAGCGCAGATACCAAATACTGTCCTTCTAGTGTAGCCGTAGTTAGGCCACC
ACTTCAAGAACTCTGTAGCACCGCCTACATACCTCGCTCTGCTAATCCTGTTACCAGTGGCTGCTGCCAG
TGGCGATAAGTCGTGTCTTACCGGGTTGGACTCAAGACGATAGTTACCGGATAAGGCGCAGCGGTCGGGC
TGAACGGGGGGTTCGTGCACACAGCCCAGCTTGGAGCGAACGACCTACACCGAACTGAGATACCTACAGC
GTGAGCTATGAGAAAGCGCCACGCTTCCCGAAGGGAGAAAGGCGGACAGGTATCCGGTAAGCGGCAGGGT
CGGAACAGGAGAGCGCACGAGGGAGCTTCCAGGGGGAAACGCCTGGTATCTTTATAGTCCTGTCGGGTTT
CGCCACCTCTGACTTGAGCGTCGATTTTTGTGATGCTCGTCAGGGGGGCGGAGCCTATGGAAAAACGCCA
GCAACGCGGCCTTTTTACGGTTCCTGGCCTTTTGCTGGCCTTTTGCTCACATGTTCTTTCCTGCGTTATC
CCCTGATTCTGTGGATAACCGTATTACCGCCTTTGAGTGAGCTGATACCGCTCGCCGCAGCCGAACGACC
GAGCGCAGCGAGTCAGTGAGCGAGGAAGCGGAAGAGCGCCTGATGCGGTATTTTCTCCTTACGCATCTGT
GCGGTATTTCACACCGCAATGGTGCACTCTCAGTACAATCTGCTCTGATGCCGCATAGTTAAGCCAGTAT
ACACTCCGCTATCGCTACGTGACTGGGTCATGGCTGCGCCCCGACACCCGCCAACACCCGCTGACGCGCC
CTGACGGGCTTGTCTGCTCCCGGCATCCGCTTACAGACAAGCTGTGACCGTCTCCGGGAGCTGCATGTGT
CAGAGGTTTTCACCGTCATCACCGAAACGCGCGAGGCAGCTGCGGTAAAGCTCATCAGCGTGGTCGTGAA
GCGATTCACAGATGTCTGCCTGTTCATCCGCGTCCAGCTCGTTGAGTTTCTCCAGAAGCGTTAATGTCTG
GCTTCTGATAAAGCGGGCCATGTTAAGGGCGGTTTTTTCCTGTTTGGTCACTGATGCCTCCGTGTAAGGG
GGATTTCTGTTCATGGGGGTAATGATACCGATGAAACGAGAGAGGATGCTCACGATACGGGTTACTGATG
ATGAACATGCCCGGTTACTGGAACGTTGTGAGGGTAAACAACTGGCGGTATGGATGCGGCGGGACCAGAG
AAAAATCACTCAGGGTCAATGCCAGCGCTTCGTTAATACAGATGTAGGTGTTCCACAGGGTAGCCAGCAG
CATCCTGCGATGCAGATCCGGAACATAATGGTGCAGGGCGCTGACTTCCGCGTTTCCAGACTTTACGAAA
CACGGAAACCGAAGACCATTCATGTTGTTGCTCAGGTCGCAGACGTTTTGCAGCAGCAGTCGCTTCACGT
TCGCTCGCGTATCGGTGATTCATTCTGCTAACCAGTAAGGCAACCCCGCCAGCCTAGCCGGGTCCTCAAC
GACAGGAGCACGATCATGCGCACCCGTGGGGCCGCCATGCCGGCGATAATGGCCTGCTTCTCGCCGAAAC
GTTTGGTGGCGGGACCAGTGACGAAGGCTTGAGCGAGGGCGTGCAAGATTCCGAATACCGCAAGCGACAG
GCCGATCATCGTCGCGCTCCAGCGAAAGCGGTCCTCGCCGAAAATGACCCAGAGCGCTGCCGGCACCTGT
CCTACGAGTTGCATGATAAAGAAGACAGTCATAAGTGCGGCGACGATAGTCATGCCCCGCGCCCACCGGA
AGGAGCTGACTGGGTTGAAGGCTCTCAAGGGCATCGGTCGAGATCCCGGTGCCTAATGAGTGAGCTAACT
TACATTAATTGCGTTGCGCTCACTGCCCGCTTTCCAGTCGGGAAACCTGTCGTGCCAGCTGCATTAATGA
ATCGGCCAACGCGCGGGGAGAGGCGGTTTGCGTATTGGGCGCCAGGGTGGTTTTTCTTTTCACCAGTGAG
ACGGGCAACAGCTGATTGCCCTTCACCGCCTGGCCCTGAGAGAGTTGCAGCAAGCGGTCCACGCTGGTTT
GCCCCAGCAGGCGAAAATCCTGTTTGATGGTGGTTAACGGCGGGATATAACATGAGCTGTCTTCGGTATC
GTCGTATCCCACTACCGAGATATCCGCACCAACGCGCAGCCCGGACTCGGTAATGGCGCGCATTGCGCCC
AGCGCCATCTGATCGTTGGCAACCAGCATCGCAGTGGGAACGATGCCCTCATTCAGCATTTGCATGGTTT
GTTGAAAACCGGACATGGCACTCCAGTCGCCTTCCCGTTCCGCTATCGGCTGAATTTGATTGCGAGTGAG
ATATTTATGCCAGCCAGCCAGACGCAGACGCGCCGAGACAGAACTTAATGGGCCCGCTAACAGCGCGATT
TGCTGGTGACCCAATGCGACCAGATGCTCCACGCCCAGTCGCGTACCGTCTTCATGGGAGAAAATAATAC
TGTTGATGGGTGTCTGGTCAGAGACATCAAGAAATAACGCCGGAACATTAGTGCAGGCAGCTTCCACAGC
AATGGCATCCTGGTCATCCAGCGGATAGTTAATGATCAGCCCACTGACGCGTTGCGCGAGAAGATTGTGC
ACCGCCGCTTTACAGGCTTCGACGCCGCTTCGTTCTACCATCGACACCACCACGCTGGCACCCAGTTGAT
CGGCGCGAGATTTAATCGCCGCGACAATTTGCGACGGCGCGTGCAGGGCCAGACTGGAGGTGGCAACGCC
AATCAGCAACGACTGTTTGCCCGCCAGTTGTTGTGCCACGCGGTTGGGAATGTAATTCAGCTCCGCCATC
GCCGCTTCCACTTTTTCCCGCGTTTTCGCAGAAACGTGGCTGGCCTGGTTCACCACGCGGGAAACGGTCT
GATAAGAGACACCGGCATACTCTGCGACATCGTATAACGTTACTGGTTTCACATTCACCACCCTGAATTG
ACTCTCTTCCGGGCGCTATCATGCCATACCGCGAAAGGTTTTGCGCCATTCGATGGTGTCCGGGATCTCG
ACGCTCTCCCTTATGCGACTCCTGCATTAGGAAGCAGCCCAGTAGTAGGTTGAGGCCGTTGAGCACCGCC
GCCGCAAGGAATGGTGCATGCAAGGAGATGGCGCCCAACAGTCCCCCGGCCACGGGGCCTGCCACCATAC
CCACGCCGAAACAAGCGCTCATGAGCCCGAAGTGGCGAGCCCGATCTTCCCCATCGGTGATGTCGGCGAT
ATAGGC
Features (pLannotate 1.2.2; 19 found; start..end, strand, type, name):
     83..101     +  promoter       T7 promoter: promoter for bacteriophage T7 RNA polymerase
    102..126     +  protein_bind   lac operator: The lac repressor binds to the lac operator to inhibit transcription in E. coli. This inhibition can be relieved by adding lactose or isopropyl-β-D-thiogalactopyranoside (IPTG). lac repressor encoded by lacI
    141..163     +  RBS            RBS: efficient ribosome binding site from bacteriophage T7 gene 10 (Olins and Rangwala, 1989)
    168..1829    +  CDS            sdrG (fragment): SDRG_STAEP - Experimental evidence at protein level: Swiss-Prot protein existence level 1. Binds to the N-terminus of the B beta-chain of human fibrinogen and thereby interferes with thrombin cleavage and release of fibrinopeptide B, thus interfering with fibrin clot formation. This may hinder host defense against microbial infections. From Staphylococcus epidermidis.
   1854..1871    +  CDS            9xHis (fragment): 9xHis affinity tag
   1953..2002    +  CDS            SET1 (fragment): solubility-enhancement tag derived from T7 phage gene 10B
   2010..2057    +  terminator     T7 terminator: transcription terminator for bacteriophage T7 RNA polymerase
   2094..2522    +  rep_origin     f1 ori (sequence partly withheld): f1 bacteriophage origin of replication; arrow indicates direction of (+) strand synthesis
   2575..2632    +  promoter       AmpR promoter (fragment): bla
   2641..3456    -  CDS            KanR: aminoglycoside phosphotransferase; aph(3')-Ia; confers resistance to kanamycin in bacteria or G418 (Geneticin®) in eukaryotes
   3578..4166    +  rep_origin     ori: high-copy-number ColE1/pMB1/pBR322/pUC origin of replication
   4352..4491    -  misc_feature   bom: basis of mobility region from pBR322
   4593..4784    -  CDS            rop: Rop protein, which maintains plasmids at low copy number; rop
   4801..5181    +  CDS            YPB1_ECOLX: Protein predicted: Swiss-Prot protein existence level 4. From Escherichia coli.
   5253..5544    -  CDS            TcR (fragment): tetracycline efflux protein; tet; confers resistance to tetracycline
   5559..5580    -  protein_bind   CAP binding site: CAP binding activates transcription in the presence of cAMP. E. coli catabolite activator protein
   5593..6675    -  CDS            lacI: lac repressor; lacI; The lac repressor binds to the lac operator to inhibit transcription in E. coli. This inhibition can be relieved by adding lactose or isopropyl-β-D-thiogalactopyranoside (IPTG).
   6676..6753    -  promoter       lacI promoter: lacI
   6761..61      -  CDS            TcR (fragment) (across the origin): tetracycline efflux protein; tet; confers resistance to tetracycline
