[The description below was written by a language model from this plasmid's Addgene catalogue record and pLannotate feature annotations shown in this document.]
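Description:
pET28a-SdrG_N2N3-B1-B2-HIS-ybbr is a bacterial expression plasmid of about 7 kb built on the pET28a backbone for producing a fragment of the Staphylococcus epidermidis adhesin SdrG (SD-repeat protein G, a fibrinogen-binding surface protein) in E. coli. The roughly 1.8 kb insert, introduced by Gibson cloning, encodes the ligand-binding N2 and N3 domains together with the adjacent B1 and B2 domains. Transcription is driven by a T7 promoter followed by a lac operator and the phage T7 gene 10 ribosome binding site, and ends at the T7 terminator. The plasmid also carries lacI under its own promoter, so expression is repressed until IPTG induction and requires a host that supplies T7 RNA polymerase. The backbone provides kanamycin resistance (aph(3')-Ia), a ColE1/pBR322-type origin with the bom site and rop gene, consistent with the recorded low copy number, and an f1 origin. The short tetracycline-resistance fragments and the AmpR promoter fragment in the annotation are pBR322-derived backbone remnants rather than functional markers.

At the C-terminus of the insert, the catalogue lists a 3C protease site (entered as "H3V 3C"), a His tag for affinity purification and a ybbR tag. The ybbR tag is a short peptide that Sfp phosphopantetheinyl transferase can couple to coenzyme A derivatives, which fits the stated purpose of covalent, site-specific immobilization. The automated annotation picks up only the His tag (six histidines, judging by its length). The 3C and ybbR sequences are not annotated, and the brief "SET1" hit just before the terminator is probably native pET sequence rather than a deliberate solubility tag. The depositor and sequencing-derived records differ by four nucleotides in length but show the same feature layout. The associated publication concerns calcium stabilization of an extremely strong protein fold, which suggests use in studies of protein mechanical stability.
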