Addgene plasmid #117979: pET28a-SdrG_N2N3-B1-B2-HIS-ybbr
Purpose: SdrG N2 and N3, B1 and B2 domains with C-terminal ybbr tag for covalent immobilization
Depositing lab: Hermann Gaub. Depositing organization: Ludwig-Maximilians-Universitaet Muenchen (LMU). Publication: Calcium stabilizes the strongest protein fold. Milles LF, Unterauer EM, Nicolaus T, Gaub HE. Nat Commun. 2018 Nov 12;9(1):4764. doi: 10.1038/s41467-018-07145-6. PubMed 30420680.
Backbone
  Vector backbone: pET28a
  Backbone manufacturer: EMD Biosciences
  Backbone size w/o insert (bp): 5216
  Total vector size (bp): 6983
  Vector type: Bacterial Expression
Growth in bacteria
  Bacterial resistance: Kanamycin, 50 μg/mL
  Growth temperature: 37°C
  Growth strain: DH5alpha
  Copy number: Low Copy
Gene/Insert
  Gene/Insert name: SdrG_N2N3-B1-B2 (alt name: Staphylococcus epidermidis fibrinogen-binding protein SD-repeat protein G)
  Species: Staphylococcus epidermidis
  Insert size (bp): 1767
  GenBank ID: AF245042
  Promoter: T7
  Tag / fusion protein: H3V 3C (C terminal on insert); HIS (C terminal on insert); ybbr (C terminal on insert)
  Cloning method: Gibson Cloning
  Sequencing primers: 5′ TAATACGACTCACTATAGGG; 3′ CTAGTTATTGCTCAGCGGT
Terms and licenses: Academic/Nonprofit Terms; Industry Terms: Not Available to Industry
How to cite: pET28a-SdrG_N2N3-B1-B2-HIS-ybbr was a gift from Hermann Gaub (Addgene plasmid # 117979 ; http://n2t.net/addgene:117979 ; RRID:Addgene_117979)
